>Addgene plasmid #170315 | pACEBac1-Q22YU3-2xStrep | addgene full sequence | sequence record 333815 | Addgene NGS Result
TTCGTGCCTTCATCCGTTTCCACGGTGTGCGTCACCCGGCAACCTTGGGCAGCAGCGAAGTCGCCATAAC
TTCGTATAGCATACATTATACGAAGTTATCTGTAACTATAACGGTCCTAAGGTAGCGAGTTTAAACACTA
GTATCGATTCGCGACCTACTCCGGAATATTAATAGATCATGGAGATAATTAAAATGATAACCATCTCGCA
AATAAATAAGTATTTTACTGTTTTCGTAACAGTTTTGTAATAAAAAAACCTATAAATATTCCGGATTATT
CATACCGTCCCACCATCGGGCGCGATCCCTCGAGCATGTTTAACTTCTTCTCCTCTGCTAACATCAATCA
GAACATCCCAAAGTATTCCGTAAATGACTTCGTGTTCCGCCTGAAGAAGATCGAGAAGATCGTGGTCAAG
GAAGGATTGGACGGTTTCTTGCTGATCAATGGCGTAGATTCACGCGAGAACACAGAGTACGTTAAACTCA
CGAATTGGCTGTTCCTGGGTAACTCTGGCCTGGAGATCGAGGAGAATGAGTACCTGAACCAAATCTACAG
CGACATGATTGTGTTGATTAAGAAGGGAACCACCCACATCTTCATTGACCCTGAGGCTCTCAATTCCTTG
CAAACCCTGATCTACTCAATTCCCAACGTGGATGTCTTCTGTCCCACCGAGAAGCAATACGAGGACAAGG
ATGAAATGGAACTCTTGAAGATGGCCTTCTTCCTGAGAGTAATGAAGCCAACCAAGAAGGTGGGCATCCT
GTTGGGCCAGAAGGATAAGGGTAAGATCAACAGCATCGAGAAGTGGCCTTTGATTCAAAGCTACGGTCTG
GAAGAACTCGGTGTGGGCTTCTTCTCAATGAATCATGAGGTTGTGGATCTGACACTGCGTCTGAACGCGG
TGTACAAGAACTATGACAAATTCTTTGTTTCTAAACTCATCTACGTAGTTGCCAAGAGACTGACTGGTCA
CTTTAACTCAGCCGCTGGTCAACTCGGTGACATGAAGATGCATAAACGCAACTTGGCCACGGAATCACAA
CTCACGGAAATCTTTCGTGACACTTATGAGATTGAGGAGATTAGCAAATGGGTCCAAATTCGCGGTGTGA
ATGCAGCGTTGCCCAAACCCAGAGTGTTGTTCGGCAAGAACACGTCAGCTGATTGCTCAAAGGAGCCCTC
TGTAGCACCACTGAAGGATCTCAAGTATTCTGAAACGTTCCACTCTTTCCACGCTACATTCGAGACATTT
GATCTCAGGACATGTCTCAGGGCAGCTCGCACCTACTTCCTGGCTAAAGGTGTTAAAGAGGAGAGAAACT
TGATCACACTGAATGACGACGAGGGAGTCCCTCAAGGTTATGAGTTGAACATTGATGAGAACCAACAGTA
CAAGGATCAGGACTTCCTCGCTAACTTGTACTTGAGCATCATCATTGGCTTTAACGAGGTTATGCAGTTG
ATTACCAAAGACTACAAGAACATGACCGAGGAGTTCATCCAGGATTACATCTTCCAGAAGGTCTCCAAAG
TGTATGCTGGCTTCCAAATCCCTGAATCAGAAATCACATTGGACAAGATCCAAATCATTCTGAAAGCGTA
CAATTCATTCGGTGAAGAGGTGAAGATTGACTTCAAAGACACTATCTCATTCAAGTTGACACCATACTTC
TTCATGGTTCGTATCGAACAGAAGAACATCAAGAGCCAAATCCTGAACAATACGGTATTGGGTTCTCTCG
TGTTCGCTGAGTCTTTCATTCTCCAGGAGGGATGCTACCTGCTGCTCACTAAAGAGATCCCATACTTCGA
TCTGTGGAACTGTCAGAACGACTACTCAGAGAAGATCGAGAAGATGAAGAAGCGTATCTTGTGGGAACCA
CTGGGCAAACAAATCTCCGACGAACTGCCCAAGAACAGGATCTTTGTCCAGACTGGCAGAAAGAGCAATT
ACGGCTTTGACATTCCCATTATGCAGGCTTCCTATTACATGCACGAACTCGGTCTGCGCATCGAAACTCA
ACGCCTGGGCTGGTTCATCTTGTTCTTCAAGGAGATGAAGGAGATCCAAATCACACAGAAGATGAATCAC
ACCTGGCTGATCTTCAAAGTGGATTCCAACATCACCTTTAACTCAATTAGCAAGGACACAATCGCGTTGG
AGTTCACTGGAGATGCCTTGGAGCAGAGCTTCTTTAAGATCAAGAATTACTTCGAGGAGAATCAAATCAA
ATACGAGTACCAAGTAGACATCCCAGCAATCTTCCAGGAGTCTCAGATCGCCAAGAAACAAATCCTCAAT
CAGCAATCACAAGGTCAGAAACTCATTACCATGAACTCAATCCAGAATGAACAGTTCTTCATCTCTTACA
TTGAAAGCAAACAGCTCATGATTCTCAACCAGATGAAGGACTTGAAATTGTCCGTCTACAAGAACCTGTA
CGAACAAATGCAGATTTCTCAGGCTATCACTCCCGTTGAGAACCACATCGGTGTCATCCTGGTTAACGGT
AGCTACTGCTCCGGTAAGCGTAAGTTCGCTGAGAACCTCATCCGCTTCGGCAGCGACAACAATCTCCGCC
TGCACCTGTACAAATTCGATCTGAACGAGATGTCAGAACTCACAGAGAAGTCCTACTTGAGCGGACTGCT
CAAATTCGCGAGCGAGAAGAAGATCCAGAACACGGACGTTATTGTGGCTTCCGTCCCTCACTTTATCAAC
ACGAAGATTTTGATCGACTATTTCAGCAAGTCAGAGAAGATTTCAAATGCCTTCTACATTCGCACAATCG
CGACCAAGATCAACATCAACAACATCTACAGCAACTTTAACAAGAATCCCGTCAACAACGTGTTCACTTA
TGGTGTGGAAGGCTACTCCCAATTCCTCCTCCTGGATACCTACAACAACTACGATGCAGACGTGAACGCT
CTGAACAAGACGCTCTCCGGAGTCCTCCCTGGTGCCAAAATTTACAAGATTATGAACAATATCCTGAATC
CCGCATTGGCAAAGGATATTCTGACGTCCATTACCTTCATCAGCGAACAGAACAATTTGAACCGTCTGAA
GTACTCAGTGCAATACGACCTGCTCACTTCCAATGGTCCTTCTTCAGTCGTGTTCATTCCCTTTAAGTTG
CCAATTCTGAGGGAGAAGATCCGTGACCTCATCTATAAGAAGATTTTGCAGAACGGAAACCAGACTTTGG
TGGACACGATTGAAGCCGAGCAGAAGATCGCCGAGTTCAAGGAGCTGAATAAGAACTCTAAAGACCCTTT
GATGATCGAGATCATTAAGCTGAAGGAGAAGATCGAGATCCAGAACGCACAGACTTCCGACCAAGCCATC
AAGATCGATTATGTTAAAGGTATCCTGCGCTACGACTCCAAGCTGAAGGAAGGTCTCGAAGAGATTACTA
TCACACCAAACTACTTCATTGAACGCACTGTGAAGGGTGTTGACGCAAAGGAGTTTACTGAAGAACTCAA
CGGAGTCTCATTCAAGAATGTGAAGTACACAGGAATCACTAATTCCATCATTAACGATATGGGATTCGTG
TTCGCTGGCAAGAACCTGAACAAAGAGAAGTTGCTGGAGCTGCTGTACAAATTGGTCAAGCCACTGAACA
AACAGAAGCTGCGCCAGAGGAAGGACTTGACTGAAGAGGAGATTGTAGACATCCAGTTTCGTAACCGTGG
TGAAGGACTGGAGAACGGCGAGTTCTACGATGGACAATTCTGGCGCAATATCCAGGGTCTGATTCTCCCT
CACCATCCCAAGAAGGACGAGTTCATCGAGGAATACCTCAAGCAAGAGGAAGTCAGGATCAACCAGATTA
ACGAGCAGCTGCAACAAGAATGGGAAACTTGGAAGCAAGTGTACGACAAGATTCACCTGGACAAGCTGGA
AGTTCTGTTTCAGGGTCCGTGGTCACATCCGCAGTTTGAAAAAGGTAGCGCAGGTAGTGCAGCAGGTAGC
GGTGCAGGTTGGAGCCATCCTCAGTTTGAGAAATAAGGTACCTCTAGAGCCTGCAGTCTCGACAAGCTTG
TCGAGAAGTACTAGAGGATCATAATCAGCCATACCACATTTGTAGAGGTTTTACTTGCTTTAAAAAACCT
CCCACACCTCCCCCTGAACCTGAAACATAAAATGAATGCAATTGTTGTTGTTAACTTGTTTATTGCAGCT
TATAATGGTTACAAATAAAGCAATAGCATCACAAATTTCACAAATAAAGCATTTTTTTCACTGCATTCTA
GTTGTGGTTTGTCCAAACTCATCAATGTATCTTATCATGTCTGGATCTGATCACTGCTTGAGCCTAGAAG
ATCCGGCTGCTAACAAAGCCCGAAAGGAAGCTGAGTTGGCTGCTGCCACCGCTGAGCAATAACTATCATA
ACCCCTAGGGTATACCCATCTAATTGGAACCAGATAAGTGAAATCTAGTTCCAAACTATTTTGTCATTTT
TAATTTTCGTATTAGCTTACGACGCTACACCCAGTTCCCATCTATTTTGTCACTCTTCCCTAAATAATCC
TTAAAAACTCCATTTCCACCCCTCCCAGTTCCCAACTATTTTGTCCGCCCACAACCGGTTGACTTGGGTC
AACTGTCAGACCAAGTTTACTCATATATACTTTAGATTGATTTAAAACTTCATTTTTAATTTAAAAGGAT
CTAGGTGAAGATCCTTTTTGATAATCTCATGACCAAAATCCCTTAACGTGAGTTTTCGTTCCACTGAGCG
TCAGACCCCGTAGAAAAGATCAAAGGATCTTCTTGAGATCCTTTTTTTCTGCGCGTAATCTGCTGCTTGC
AAACAAAAAAACCACCGCTACCAGCGGTGGTTTGTTTGCCGGATCAAGAGCTACCAACTCTTTTTCCGAA
GGTAACTGGCTTCAGCAGAGCGCAGATACCAAATACTGTTCTTCTAGTGTAGCCGTAGTTAGGCCACCAC
TTCAAGAACTCTGTAGCACCGCCTACATACCTCGCTCTGCTAATCCTGTTACCAGTGGCTGCTGCCAGTG
GCGATAAGTCGTGTCTTACCGGGTTGGACTCAAGACGATAGTTACCGGATAAGGCGCAGCGGTCGGGCTG
AACGGGGGGTTCGTGCACACAGCCCAGCTTGGAGCGAACGACCTACACCGAACTGAGATACCTACAGCGT
GAGCTATGAGAAAGCGCCACGCTTCCCGAAGGGAGAAAGGCGGACAGGTATCCGGTAAGCGGCAGGGTCG
GAACAGGAGAGCGCACGAGGGAGCTTCCAGGGGGAAACGCCTGGTATCTTTATAGTCCTGTCGGGTTTCG
CCACCTCTGACTTGAGCGTCGATTTTTGTGATGCTCGTCAGGGGGGCGGAGCCTATGGAAAAACGCCAGC
AACGCGGCCTTTTTACGGTTCCTGGCCTTTTGCTGGCCTTTTGCTCACATGTTCTTTCCTGCGTTATCCC
CTGATTGACTTGGGTCGCTCTTCCTGTGGATGCGCAGATGCCCTGCGTAAGCGGGTGTGGGCGGACAATA
AAGTCTTAAACTGAACAAAATAGATCTAAACTATGACAATAAAGTCTTAAACTAGACAGAATAGTTGTAA
ACTGAAATCAGTCCAGTTATGCTGTGAAAAAGCATACTGGACTTTTGTTATGGCTAAAGCAAACTCTTCA
TTTTCTGAAGTGCAAATTGCCCGTCGTATTAAAGAGGGGCGTGGCCAAGGGCATGTAAAGACTATATTCG
CGGCGTTGTGACAATTTACCGAACAACTCCGCGGCCGGGAAGCCGATCTCGGCTTGAACGAATTGTTAGG
TGGCGGTACTTGGGTCGATATCAAAGTGCATCACTTCTTCCCGTATGCCCAACTTTGTATAGAGAGCCAC
TGCGGGATCGTCACCGTAATCTGCTTGCACGTAGATCACATAAGCACCAAGCGCGTTGGCCTCATGCTTG
AGGAGATTGATGAGCGCGGTGGCAATGCCCTGCCTCCGGTGCTCGCCGGAGACTGCGAGATCATAGATAT
AGATCTCACTACGCGGCTGCTCAAACTTGGGCAGAACGTAAGCCGCGAGAGCGCCAACAACCGCTTCTTG
GTCGAAGGCAGCAAGCGCGATGAATGTCTTACTACGGAGCAAGTTCCCGAGGTAATCGGAGTCCGGCTGA
TGTTGGGAGTAGGTGGCTACGTCTCCGAACTCACGACCGAAAAGATCAAGAGCAGCCCGCATGGATTTGA
CTTGGTCAGGGCCGAGCCTACATGTGCGAATGATGCCCATACTTGAGCCACCTAACTTTGTTTTAGGGCG
ACTGCCCTGCTGCGTAACATCGTTGCTGCTGCGTAACATCGTTGCTGCTCCATAACATCAAACATCGACC
CACGGCGTAACGCGCTTGCTGCTTGGATGCCCGAGGCATAGACTGTACAAAAAAACAGTCATAACAAGCC
ATGAAAACCGCCACTGCGCCGTTACCACCGCTGCGTTCGGTCAAGGTTCTGGACCAGTTGCGTGAGCGCA
TACGCTACTTGCATTACAGTTTACGAACCGAACAGGCTTATGTCAACTGGG
Features (pLannotate 1.2.2; 11 found; start..end, strand, type, name):
      3..62      -  CDS            YPR2_ECOLX (fragment): Protein predicted: Swiss-Prot protein existence level 4. From Escherichia coli.
     66..99      +  protein_bind   loxP: Cre-mediated recombination occurs in the 8-bp core sequence (GCATACAT). Cre recombinase
    176..267     +  promoter       polyhedrin promoter: polh from Autographa californica; promoter for the baculovirus polyhedrin gene
   4077..4160    +  CDS            large T antigen (fragment): large T antigen from SV40 (simian virus 40)
   4183..4317    +  polyA_signal   SV40 poly(A) signal: SV40 polyadenylation signal
   4346..4395    +  CDS            SET1 (fragment): solubility-enhancement tag derived from T7 phage gene 10B
   4438..4603    -  mobile_element Tn7L: mini-Tn7 element (left end of the Tn7 transposon) Tn7
   4793..5381    +  rep_origin     ori: high-copy-number ColE1/pMB1/pBR322/pUC origin of replication
   5516..5739    -  mobile_element Tn7R: mini-Tn7 element (right end of the Tn7 transposon) Tn7
   5806..6339    -  CDS            GmR: gentamycin acetyltransferase; aacC1; confers resistance to gentamycin
   6528..6556    -  promoter       Pc promoter: intI1 (promoter lies within the coding sequence); class 1 integron promoter
