[The description below was written by a language model from this plasmid's Addgene catalogue record and pLannotate feature annotations shown in this document.]
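Description:
pACEBac1-Q22YU3-2xStrep is a 6,561 bp baculovirus transfer (acceptor) plasmid built on the pACEBac1 backbone for producing a Tetrahymena thermophila protein in insect cells. It is propagated in E. coli through a high-copy ColE1/pUC-type origin and selected with gentamicin, conferred by the aacC1 acetyltransferase gene (GmR) driven by the class 1 integron Pc promoter. The annotated Tn7L and Tn7R ends define a mini-Tn7 element. The gentamicin marker and the expression cassette lie within this element, while the bacterial origin sits outside it, so Tn7 transposition can move the cassette and marker into a baculoviral genome (bacmid) for making recombinant virus. A loxP site upstream of the promoter is a standard feature of this vector family and allows Cre-mediated fusion with compatible donor plasmids to assemble multi-gene constructs.

The payload is the roughly 3.6 kb coding sequence of Q22YU3 (locus TTHERM_00122270), inserted by Gibson assembly between the strong, very late Autographa californica polyhedrin promoter and an SV40 polyadenylation signal. The protein carries a C-terminal tandem (2x) Strep-tag II for affinity capture on Strep-Tactin-type resins. The automated feature table does not annotate the insert or the tag, leaving the region between promoter and terminator unlabelled. Its short "large T antigen", "SET1" and YPR2 fragment hits are most likely incidental matches to the SV40 terminator region and backbone rather than functional coding elements. Repository sequencing found an A707V difference from the reference protein, which the depositing laboratory states should not affect function. The associated publication concerns the packaging of axonemal outer dynein arms for ciliary targeting, which fits use of this plasmid to express and purify recombinant protein for such studies.
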