Addgene plasmid #170315: pACEBac1-Q22YU3-2xStrep
Purpose: Plasmid for insect cell expression of Tetrahymena thermophila Q22YU3 C-terminally tagged with 2x Strep-tag II
Depositing lab: Andrew Carter. Depositing organization: MRC Laboratory of Molecular Biology. Publication: Shulin packages axonemal outer dynein arms for ciliary targeting. Mali GR, Ali FA, Lau CK, Begum F, Boulanger J, Howe JD, Chen ZA, Rappsilber J, Skehel M, Carter AP. Science. 2021 Feb 26;371(6532):910-916. doi: 10.1126/science.abe0526. PubMed 33632841.
Backbone
  Vector backbone: pACEBac1
  Total vector size (bp): 6561
  Vector type: Insect Expression
Growth in bacteria
  Bacterial resistance: Gentamicin, 10 μg/mL
  Growth temperature: 37°C
  Growth strain: DH5alpha
  Copy number: Unknown
Gene/Insert
  Gene/Insert name: Q22YU3
  Species: Tetrahymena thermophila
  Insert size (bp): 3600
  GenBank ID: TTHERM_00122270 XM_001010823.2
  Entrez Gene: TTHERM_00122270 (a.k.a. TTHERM_00122270)
  Promoter: Polyhedrin
  Tag / fusion protein: Strep-Tag II (C terminal on insert)
  Cloning method: Gibson Cloning
  Sequencing primers: 5′ PolyH; 3′ SV40
Terms and licenses: Academic/Nonprofit Terms; Industry Terms: Not Available to Industry
Depositor comments: Addgene QC sequencing identified an A707V discrepancy relative to XP_001010823.2. The depositing laboratory has confirmed that this should not affect function.
How to cite: pACEBac1-Q22YU3-2xStrep was a gift from Andrew Carter (Addgene plasmid # 170315 ; http://n2t.net/addgene:170315 ; RRID:Addgene_170315)
